>Addgene plasmid #226982 | pET28a-CsHPAD-AE | addgene full sequence | sequence record 451219 | Addgene NGS Result
CGCTGACGCGCCCTGACGGGCTTGTCTGCTCCCGGCATCCGCTTACAGACAAGCTGTGACCGTCTCCGGG
AGCTGCATGTGTCAGAGGTTTTCACCGTCATCACCGAAACGCGCGAGGCAGCTGCGGTAAAGCTCATCAG
CGTGGTCGTGAAGCGATTCACAGATGTCTGCCTGTTCATCCGCGTCCAGCTCGTTGAGTTTCTCCAGAAG
CGTTAATGTCTGGCTTCTGATAAAGCGGGCCATGTTAAGGGCGGTTTTTTCCTGTTTGGTCACTGATGCC
TCCGTGTAAGGGGGATTTCTGTTCATGGGGGTAATGATACCGATGAAACGAGAGAGGATGCTCACGATAC
GGGTTACTGATGATGAACATGCCCGGTTACTGGAACGTTGTGAGGGTAAACAACTGGCGGTATGGATGCG
GCGGGACCAGAGAAAAATCACTCAGGGTCAATGCCAGCGCTTCGTTAATACAGATGTAGGTGTTCCACAG
GGTAGCCAGCAGCATCCTGCGATGCAGATCCGGAACATAATGGTGCAGGGCGCTGACTTCCGCGTTTCCA
GACTTTACGAAACACGGAAACCGAAGACCATTCATGTTGTTGCTCAGGTCGCAGACGTTTTGCAGCAGCA
GTCGCTTCACGTTCGCTCGCGTATCGGTGATTCATTCTGCTAACCAGTAAGGCAACCCCGCCAGCCTAGC
CGGGTCCTCAACGACAGGAGCACGATCATGCGCACCCGTGGGGCCGCCATGCCGGCGATAATGGCCTGCT
TCTCGCCGAAACGTTTGGTGGCGGGACCAGTGACGAAGGCTTGAGCGAGGGCGTGCAAGATTCCGAATAC
CGCAAGCGACAGGCCGATCATCGTCGCGCTCCAGCGAAAGCGGTCCTCGCCGAAAATGACCCAGAGCGCT
GCCGGCACCTGTCCTACGAGTTGCATGATAAAGAAGACAGTCATAAGTGCGGCGACGATAGTCATGCCCC
GCGCCCACCGGAAGGAGCTGACTGGGTTGAAGGCTCTCAAGGGCATCGGTCGAGATCCCGGTGCCTAATG
AGTGAGCTAACTTACATTAATTGCGTTGCGCTCACTGCCCGCTTTCCAGTCGGGAAACCTGTCGTGCCAG
CTGCATTAATGAATCGGCCAACGCGCGGGGAGAGGCGGTTTGCGTATTGGGCGCCAGGGTGGTTTTTCTT
TTCACCAGTGAGACGGGCAACAGCTGATTGCCCTTCACCGCCTGGCCCTGAGAGAGTTGCAGCAAGCGGT
CCACGCTGGTTTGCCCCAGCAGGCGAAAATCCTGTTTGATGGTGGTTAACGGCGGGATATAACATGAGCT
GTCTTCGGTATCGTCGTATCCCACTACCGAGATATCCGCACCAACGCGCAGCCCGGACTCGGTAATGGCG
CGCATTGCGCCCAGCGCCATCTGATCGTTGGCAACCAGCATCGCAGTGGGAACGATGCCCTCATTCAGCA
TTTGCATGGTTTGTTGAAAACCGGACATGGCACTCCAGTCGCCTTCCCGTTCCGCTATCGGCTGAATTTG
ATTGCGAGTGAGATATTTATGCCAGCCAGCCAGACGCAGACGCGCCGAGACAGAACTTAATGGGCCCGCT
AACAGCGCGATTTGCTGGTGACCCAATGCGACCAGATGCTCCACGCCCAGTCGCGTACCGTCTTCATGGG
AGAAAATAATACTGTTGATGGGTGTCTGGTCAGAGACATCAAGAAATAACGCCGGAACATTAGTGCAGGC
AGCTTCCACAGCAATGGCATCCTGGTCATCCAGCGGATAGTTAATGATCAGCCCACTGACGCGTTGCGCG
AGAAGATTGTGCACCGCCGCTTTACAGGCTTCGACGCCGCTTCGTTCTACCATCGACACCACCACGCTGG
CACCCAGTTGATCGGCGCGAGATTTAATCGCCGCGACAATTTGCGACGGCGCGTGCAGGGCCAGACTGGA
GGTGGCAACGCCAATCAGCAACGACTGTTTGCCCGCCAGTTGTTGTGCCACGCGGTTGGGAATGTAATTC
AGCTCCGCCATCGCCGCTTCCACTTTTTCCCGCGTTTTCGCAGAAACGTGGCTGGCCTGGTTCACCACGC
GGGAAACGGTCTGATAAGAGACACCGGCATACTCTGCGACATCGTATAACGTTACTGGTTTCACATTCAC
CACCCTGAATTGACTCTCTTCCGGGCGCTATCATGCCATACCGCGAAAGGTTTTGCGCCATTCGATGGTG
TCCGGGATCTCGACGCTCTCCCTTATGCGACTCCTGCATTAGGAAGCAGCCCAGTAGTAGGTTGAGGCCG
TTGAGCACCGCCGCCGCAAGGAATGGTGCATGCAAGGAGATGGCGCCCAACAGTCCCCCGGCCACGGGGC
CTGCCACCATACCCACGCCGAAACAAGCGCTCATGAGCCCGAAGTGGCGAGCCCGATCTTCCCCATCGGT
GATGTCGGCGATATAGGCGCCAGCAACCGCACCTGTGGCGCCGGTGATGCCGGCCACGATGCGTCCGGCG
TAGAGGATCGAGATCTCGATCCCGCGAAATTAATACGACTCACTATAGGGGAATTGTGAGCGGATAACAA
TTCCCCTCTAGAAATAATTTTGTTTAACTTTAAGAAGGAGATATACCATGGGCAGCAGCCATCATCATCA
TCATCACAGCAGCGGCCTGGTGCCGCGCGGCAGCCATATGAAGGAAAAAGGTTTAATATTTGATATACAA
AGCTTTTCTGTACATGATGGACCAGGTTGTAGAACCAGTGTATTTTTTATAGGGTGTCCACTTCAGTGTA
AATGGTGTGCCAATCCAGAAAGTTGGACTAAGAAAAAACATATTATGGTTGCAGAAAATGTATGCAAGTG
GAAAAATGGATGTCGATCATGTATAAATGCATGTTCACATGATTCAATTAAATTCAGTGAGGATGGCAAG
CTTAAAATATCCTGGGATACTTGTGAAAAATGTGAGACTTTTGACTGTGTTAATATGTGTCCTAATAATG
CTTTGAAGCAGTGTGTTAAGGAATATACAGTAGATGAGCTTATGACAATTTTAAAGCGTGATTTCAATAA
TTGGGGTTCTGATGGAGGAGTAACCTTTACAGGAGGAGATCCTCTTATGCATCATGAATTTTTGGTGGAA
GTACTGAAAAAATGTTATGATAGCCAGATTCATAAAGCAATTGAAACTAGTGGATATGCAAAACAGGAAG
TGTTCTTAGAAGTATTAAAGTACATTGATTTTGCATTTATTGATGTAAAAAATATGGATAGAGAAAAGCA
TAAGCAAGGAACTGGAGTTTATAATGATTTAATACTTTCAAATATTGAAGCACTTAAAAAGTCCAATTGG
AATGGAAGACTTGTTTTAAGACAACCTACTATAGCAGGATATAATGACAGTGATGAAAATGCATATAAGC
TAATTGAATTTATGAATAAAAATTCTCTATATGAAATCAACCTTTTGAAATTCCACAGGTTGGGAGAAAC
AAAGTGGAATCAGCTAGGAAAAGAGTACGAATATAGTAAGTATGGAGATATGACAAATGAAAAAATGGAG
CATCTTCAACAGTTATATTTAGATAATAATATAGCTTGCTATATAGGTGATAATACGCCTTTTTAACTCG
AGCACCACCACCACCACCACTGAGATCCGGCTGCTAACAAAGCCCGAAAGGAAGCTGAGTTGGCTGCTGC
CACCGCTGAGCAATAACTAGCATAACCCCTTGGGGCCTCTAAACGGGTCTTGAGGGGTTTTTTGCTGAAA
GGAGGAACTATATCCGGATTGGCGAATGGG
[124 nt withheld, positions 3811-3934]
C
[91 nt withheld, positions 3936-4026]
A
[49 nt withheld, positions 4028-4076]
CCTTTGACGTTGGAGTCCACGTTCTTT
[37 nt withheld, positions 4104-4140]
ACCCTATCTCGGTCTATTCTTTTGATTTATAAGGGATTTTGCCGATTTCGGCCTATTGGTTAAAAAATGA
GCTGATTTAACAAAAATTTAACGCGAATTTTAACAAAATATTAACGCTTACAATTTAGGTGGCACTTTTC
GGGGAAATGTGCGCGGAACCCCTATTTGTTTATTTTTCTAAATACATTCAAATATGTATCCGCTCATGAA
TTAATTCTTAGAAAAACTCATCGAGCATCAAATGAAACTGCAATTTATTCATATCAGGATTATCAATACC
ATATTTTTGAAAAAGCCGTTTCTGTAATGAAGGAGAAAACTCACCGAGGCAGTTCCATAGGATGGCAAGA
TCCTGGTATCGGTCTGCGATTCCGACTCGTCCAACATCAATACAACCTATTAATTTCCCCTCGTCAAAAA
TAAGGTTATCAAGTGAGAAATCACCATGAGTGACGACTGAATCCGGTGAGAATGGCAAAAGTTTATGCAT
TTCTTTCCAGACTTGTTCAACAGGCCAGCCATTACGCTCGTCATCAAAATCACTCGCATCAACCAAACCG
TTATTCATTCGTGATTGCGCCTGAGCGAGACGAAATACGCGATCGCTGTTAAAAGGACAATTACAAACAG
GAATCGAATGCAACCGGCGCAGGAACACTGCCAGCGCATCAACAATATTTTCACCTGAATCAGGATATTC
TTCTAATACCTGGAATGCTGTTTTCCCGGGGATCGCAGTGGTGAGTAACCATGCATCATCAGGAGTACGG
ATAAAATGCTTGATGGTCGGAAGAGGCATAAATTCCGTCAGCCAGTTTAGTCTGACCATCTCATCTGTAA
CATCATTGGCAACGCTACCTTTGCCATGTTTCAGAAACAACTCTGGCGCATCGGGCTTCCCATACAATCG
ATAGATTGTCGCACCTGATTGCCCGACATTATCGCGAGCCCATTTATACCCATATAAATCAGCATCCATG
TTGGAATTTAATCGCGGCCTAGAGCAAGACGTTTCCCGTTGAATATGGCTCATAACACCCCTTGTATTAC
TGTTTATGTAAGCAGACAGTTTTATTGTTCATGACCAAAATCCCTTAACGTGAGTTTTCGTTCCACTGAG
CGTCAGACCCCGTAGAAAAGATCAAAGGATCTTCTTGAGATCCTTTTTTTCTGCGCGTAATCTGCTGCTT
GCAAACAAAAAAACCACCGCTACCAGCGGTGGTTTGTTTGCCGGATCAAGAGCTACCAACTCTTTTTCCG
AAGGTAACTGGCTTCAGCAGAGCGCAGATACCAAATACTGTCCTTCTAGTGTAGCCGTAGTTAGGCCACC
ACTTCAAGAACTCTGTAGCACCGCCTACATACCTCGCTCTGCTAATCCTGTTACCAGTGGCTGCTGCCAG
TGGCGATAAGTCGTGTCTTACCGGGTTGGACTCAAGACGATAGTTACCGGATAAGGCGCAGCGGTCGGGC
TGAACGGGGGGTTCGTGCACACAGCCCAGCTTGGAGCGAACGACCTACACCGAACTGAGATACCTACAGC
GTGAGCTATGAGAAAGCGCCACGCTTCCCGAAGGGAGAAAGGCGGACAGGTATCCGGTAAGCGGCAGGGT
CGGAACAGGAGAGCGCACGAGGGAGCTTCCAGGGGGAAACGCCTGGTATCTTTATAGTCCTGTCGGGTTT
CGCCACCTCTGACTTGAGCGTCGATTTTTGTGATGCTCGTCAGGGGGGCGGAGCCTATGGAAAAACGCCA
GCAACGCGGCCTTTTTACGGTTCCTGGCCTTTTGCTGGCCTTTTGCTCACATGTTCTTTCCTGCGTTATC
CCCTGATTCTGTGGATAACCGTATTACCGCCTTTGAGTGAGCTGATACCGCTCGCCGCAGCCGAACGACC
GAGCGCAGCGAGTCAGTGAGCGAGGAAGCGGAAGAGCGCCTGATGCGGTATTTTCTCCTTACGCATCTGT
GCGGTATTTCACACCGCAATGGTGCACTCTCAGTACAATCTGCTCTGATGCCGCATAGTTAAGCCAGTAT
ACACTCCGCTATCGCTACGTGACTGGGTCATGGCTGCGCCCCGACACCCGCCAACACC
Features (pLannotate 1.2.2; 21 found; start..end, strand, type, name):
     82..273     -  CDS            rop: Rop protein, which maintains plasmids at low copy number; rop
    290..670     +  CDS            YPB1_ECOLX: Protein predicted: Swiss-Prot protein existence level 4. From Escherichia coli.
    742..1033    -  CDS            TcR (fragment): tetracycline efflux protein; tet; confers resistance to tetracycline
   1048..1069    -  protein_bind   CAP binding site: CAP binding activates transcription in the presence of cAMP. E. coli catabolite activator protein
   1082..2164    -  CDS            lacI: lac repressor; lacI; The lac repressor binds to the lac operator to inhibit transcription in E. coli. This inhibition can be relieved by adding lactose or isopropyl-β-D-thiogalactopyranoside (IPTG).
   2165..2242    -  promoter       lacI promoter: lacI
   2250..2529    -  CDS            TcR (fragment): tetracycline efflux protein; tet; confers resistance to tetracycline
   2551..2569    +  promoter       T7 promoter: promoter for bacteriophage T7 RNA polymerase
   2570..2594    +  protein_bind   lac operator: The lac repressor binds to the lac operator to inhibit transcription in E. coli. This inhibition can be relieved by adding lactose or isopropyl-β-D-thiogalactopyranoside (IPTG). lac repressor encoded by lacI
   2609..2631    +  RBS            RBS: efficient ribosome binding site from bacteriophage T7 gene 10 (Olins and Rangwala, 1989)
   2650..2666    +  CDS            capTEV™ (fragment): composite tag for in vivo biotinylation, TEV protease cleavage, and 6xHis tagging
   2677..2694    +  CDS            thrombin site: thrombin recognition and cleavage site
   2698..3633    +  CDS            csdA: HPDA_CLOSL - Experimental evidence at protein level: Swiss-Prot protein existence level 1. Catalyzes activation of 4-hydroxyphenylacetate decarboxylase under anaerobic conditions by generation of an organic free radical on a glycine residue, via a homolytic cleavage of S-adenosyl-L-methionine (SAM). From Clostridium scatologenes.
   3643..3660    +  CDS            9xHis (fragment): 9xHis affinity tag
   3670..3719    +  CDS            SET1 (fragment): solubility-enhancement tag derived from T7 phage gene 10B
   3727..3774    +  terminator     T7 terminator: transcription terminator for bacteriophage T7 RNA polymerase
   3811..4239    +  rep_origin     f1 ori (sequence partly withheld): f1 bacteriophage origin of replication; arrow indicates direction of (+) strand synthesis
   4292..4349    +  promoter       AmpR promoter (fragment): bla
   4358..5173    -  CDS            KanR: aminoglycoside phosphotransferase; aph(3')-Ia; confers resistance to kanamycin in bacteria or G418 (Geneticin®) in eukaryotes
   5295..5883    +  rep_origin     ori: high-copy-number ColE1/pMB1/pBR322/pUC origin of replication
   6069..6208    -  misc_feature   bom: basis of mobility region from pBR322
