[The description below was written by a language model from this plasmid's Addgene catalogue record and pLannotate feature annotations shown in this document.]
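Description:
pET28a-CsHPAD-AE is a bacterial expression plasmid built on the pET28a backbone for producing the 4-hydroxyphenylacetate decarboxylase activating enzyme (HPAD-AE) of Clostridium scatologenes ATCC 25775 in E. coli. The 6,228-nt construct is maintained through a ColE1/pMB1-type origin accompanied by the rop gene and the bom mobility region from pBR322, and it also carries an f1 phage origin. Selection is by kanamycin, conferred by the aph(3')-Ia aminoglycoside phosphotransferase gene. The catalogue lists it as high copy, although rop is a copy-number-limiting element. Several small annotations, such as tetracycline-resistance fragments, an AmpR promoter fragment and a predicted E. coli ORF, appear to be backbone remnants rather than functional parts.

The insert, introduced by Gibson cloning, is annotated as csdA. It sits in the standard pET expression cassette: a T7 promoter followed by a lac operator, the T7 gene 10 ribosome binding site, and a downstream T7 terminator. The plasmid-borne lacI gene supplies repressor, so transcription is held off until IPTG is added in a host that provides T7 RNA polymerase. The coding sequence is fused at its N terminus to the backbone His6 tag, which is separated from the enzyme by a thrombin cleavage site, allowing affinity purification and optional tag removal. A second His-tag sequence is annotated just downstream of the insert, but the record does not show whether it is translated, and the catalogue lists only the N-terminal tag. The encoded protein is a radical SAM activase that cleaves S-adenosylmethionine homolytically to install a glycyl radical on its partner decarboxylase under anaerobic conditions. The plasmid was deposited in connection with mechanistic studies of glycyl radical enzymes.
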