Addgene plasmid #226982: pET28a-CsHPAD-AE
Purpose: Expressing Clostridium scatologenes hydroxyphenylacetate decarboxylase activating enzyme (HPAD-AE) in E. coli
Depositing lab: Emily Balskus. Depositing organization: Harvard University. Publication: Mechanistic Studies of a Skatole-Forming Glycyl Radical Enzyme Suggest Reaction Initiation via Hydrogen Atom Transfer. Fu B, Nazemi A, Levin BJ, Yang Z, Kulik HJ, Balskus EP. J Am Chem Soc. 2022 Jun 29;144(25):11110-11119. doi: 10.1021/jacs.1c13580. Epub 2022 Jun 15. PubMed 35704859.
Backbone
  Vector backbone: pET28a
  Vector type: Bacterial Expression
Growth in bacteria
  Bacterial resistance: Kanamycin, 50 μg/mL
  Growth temperature: 37°C
  Growth strain: DH5alpha
  Copy number: High Copy
Gene/Insert
  Gene/Insert name: CsHPAD-AE
  Species: Clostridium scatologenes ATCC 25775
  Tag / fusion protein: His6 (on backbone) (N terminal on insert)
  Cloning method: Gibson Cloning
Terms and licenses: Academic/Nonprofit Terms; Industry Terms: Not Available to Industry
How to cite: pET28a-CsHPAD-AE was a gift from Emily Balskus (Addgene plasmid # 226982 ; http://n2t.net/addgene:226982 ; RRID:Addgene_226982)
